>Addgene plasmid #157801 | pMTTH+mEGFP-LANA | addgene full sequence | sequence record 307849 | Addgene NGS Result
TCGTGTCGCTCAAGGCGCACTCCCGTTCTGGATAATGTTTTTTGCGCCGACATCATAACGGTTCTGGCAA
ATATTCTGAAATGAGCTGTTGACAATTAATCATCGGCTCGTATAATGTGTGGAATTGTGAGCGGATAACA
ATTTCACACAGGAAACAGCCAGTCCGTTTAGGTGTTTTCACGAGCACTTCACCAACAAGGACCATAGATT
ATGAAAACTGAAGAAGGTAAACTGGTAATCTGGATTAACGGCGATAAAGGCTATAACGGTCTCGCTGAAG
TCGGTAAGAAATTCGAGAAAGATACCGGAATTAAAGTCACCGTTGAGCATCCGGATAAACTGGAAGAGAA
ATTCCCACAGGTTGCGGCAACTGGCGATGGCCCTGACATTATCTTCTGGGCACACGACCGCTTTGGTGGC
TACGCTCAATCTGGCCTGTTGGCTGAAATCACCCCGGACAAAGCGTTCCAGGACAAGCTGTATCCGTTTA
CCTGGGATGCCGTACGTTACAACGGCAAGCTGATTGCTTACCCGATCGCTGTTGAAGCGTTATCGCTGAT
TTATAACAAAGATCTGCTGCCGAACCCGCCAAAAACCTGGGAAGAGATCCCGGCGCTGGATAAAGAACTG
AAAGCGAAAGGTAAGAGCGCGCTGATGTTCAACCTGCAAGAACCGTACTTCACCTGGCCGCTGATTGCTG
CTGACGGGGGTTATGCGTTCAAGTATGAAAACGGCAAGTACGACATTAAAGACGTGGGCGTGGATAACGC
TGGCGCGAAAGCGGGTCTGACCTTCCTGGTTGACCTGATTAAAAACAAACACATGAATGCAGACACCGAT
TACTCCATCGCAGAAGCTGCCTTTAATAAAGGCGAAACAGCGATGACCATCAACGGCCCGTGGGCATGGT
CCAACATCGACACCAGCAAAGTGAATTATGGTGTAACGGTACTGCCGACCTTCAAGGGTCAACCATCCAA
ACCGTTCGTTGGCGTGCTGAGCGCAGGTATTAACGCCGCCAGTCCGAACAAAGAGCTGGCAAAAGAGTTC
CTCGAAAACTATCTGCTGACTGATGAAGGTCTGGAAGCGGTTAATAAAGACAAACCGCTGGGTGCCGTAG
CGCTGAAGTCTTACGAGGAAGAGTTGGCGAAAGATCCACGTATTGCCGCCACCATGGAAAACGCCCAGAA
AGGTGAAATCATGCCGAACATCCCGCAGATGTCCGCTTTCTGGTATGCCGTGCGTACTGCGGTGATCAAC
GCCGCCAGCGGTCGTCAGACTGTCGATGAAGCCCTGAAAGACGCGCAGACTAATTCGAGCTCGAACAACA
ACAACAATAACAATAACAACAACCTCGGGATCGAGGGAAGGATTTCAGAATTTGAAAACCTGTATTTTCA
GGGCCATATGGTGAGCAAGGGCGAGGAGCTGTTCACCGGGGTGGTGCCTATCCTGGTCGAGCTGGACGGC
GACGTAAACGGCCACAAGTTCAGCGTGTCCGGCGAGGGCGAGGGCGATGCCACCTACGGCAAGCTGACCC
TGAAGTTCATCTGCACCACCGGCAAGCTGCCAGTGCCGTGGCCTACCCTCGTGACCACCCTGACCTACGG
CGTGCAGTGCTTCAGCCGCTACCCAGACCACATGAAGCAGCACGACTTCTTCAAGTCCGCCATGCCGGAA
GGCTACGTCCAGGAGCGCACCATCTTCTTCAAGGACGACGGCAACTACAAGACCCGCGCCGAGGTGAAGT
TCGAGGGCGACACCCTGGTGAACCGCATCGAGCTGAAGGGCATCGACTTCAAGGAGGACGGCAACATCCT
GGGGCACAAGCTGGAGTACAACTACAACAGCCACAACGTCTATATCATGGCCGACAAGCAGAAGAACGGC
ATCAAGGTGAACTTCAAGATCCGCCACAACATCGAGGACGGCAGCGTGCAGCTCGCCGACCACTACCAGC
AGAACACCCCTATCGGCGACGGCCCAGTGCTGCTGCCGGACAACCACTACCTGAGCACCCAGTCCAAACT
GAGCAAAGACCCTAACGAGAAGCGCGATCACATGGTCCTGCTGGAGTTCGTGACCGCCGCCGGGATCACT
CTCGGCATGGACGAGCTGTACAAGGGAGGCAGTGGGACGGGAGGTAGTGGCACTGGAGGTTCTGGGACTA
TGGCGCCTCCTGGCATGCGTTTGCGTTCCGGCCGTAGTACCGGGGCGCCACTTACGCGTGGATCTGGCTC
GAGCGGATCCGAAAACCTGTATTTTCAGGGCCATCATCATCATCATCACTGAAAGCTTGGCACTGGCCGT
CGTTTTACAACGTCGTGACTGGGAAAACCCTGGCGTTACCCAACTTAATCGCCTTGCAGCACATCCCCCT
TTCGCCAGCTGGCGTAATAGCGAAGAGGCCCGCACCGATCGCCCTTCCCAACAGTTGCGCAGCCTGAATG
GCGAATGGCAGCTTGGCTGTTTTGGCGGATGAGATAAGATTTTCAGCCTGATACAGATTAAATCAGAACG
CAGAAGCGGTCTGATAAAACAGAATTTGCCTGGCGGCAGTAGCGCGGTGGTCCCACCTGACCCCATGCCG
AACTCAGAAGTGAAACGCCGTAGCGCCGATGGTAGTGTGGGGTCTCCCCATGCGAGAGTAGGGAACTGCC
AGGCATCAAATAAAACGAAAGGCTCAGTCGAAAGACTGGGCCTTTCGTTTTATCTGTTGTTTGTCGGTGA
ACGCTCTCCTGAGTAGGACAAATCCGCCGGGAGCGGATTTGAACGTTGCGAAGCAACGGCCCGGAGGGTG
GCGGGCAGGACGCCCGCCATAAACTGCCAGGCATCAAATTAAGCAGAAGGCCATCCTGACGGATGGCCTT
TTTGCGTTTCTACAAACTCTTTTGTTTATTTTTCTAAATACATTCAAATATGTATCCGCTCATGAGACAA
TAACCCTGATAAATGCTTCAATAATATTGAAAAAGGAAGAGTATGAGTATTCAACATTTCCGTGTCGCCC
TTATTCCCTTTTTTGCGGCATTTTGCCTTCCTGTTTTTGCTCACCCAGAAACGCTGGTGAAAGTAAAAGA
TGCTGAAGATCAGTTGGGTGCACGAGTGGGTTACATCGAACTGGATCTCAACAGCGGTAAGATCCTTGAG
AGTTTTCGCCCCGAAGAACGTTTCCCAATGATGAGCACTTTTAAAGTTCTGCTATGTGGCGCGGTATTAT
CCCGTGTTGACGCCGGGCAAGAGCAACTCGGTCGCCGCATACACTATTCTCAGAATGACTTGGTTGAGTA
CTCACCAGTCACAGAAAAGCATCTTACGGATGGCATGACAGTAAGAGAATTATGCAGTGCTGCCATAACC
ATGAGTGATAACACTGCGGCCAACTTACTTCTGACAACGATCGGAGGACCGAAGGAGCTAACCGCTTTTT
TGCACAACATGGGGGATCATGTAACTCGCCTTGATCGTTGGGAACCGGAGCTGAATGAAGCCATACCAAA
CGACGAGCGTGACACCACGATGCCTGTAGCAATGGCAACAACGTTGCGCAAACTATTAACTGGCGAACTA
CTTACTCTAGCTTCCCGGCAACAATTAATAGACTGGATGGAGGCGGATAAAGTTGCAGGACCACTTCTGC
GCTCGGCCCTTCCGGCTGGCTGGTTTATTGCTGATAAATCTGGAGCCGGTGAGCGTGGGTCTCGCGGTAT
CATTGCAGCACTGGGGCCAGATGGTAAGCCCTCCCGTATCGTAGTTATCTACACGACGGGGAGTCAGGCA
ACTATGGATGAACGAAATAGACAGATCGCTGAGATAGGTGCCTCACTGATTAAGCATTGGTAACTGTCAG
ACCAAGTTTACTCATATATACTTTAGATTGATT
[38 nt withheld, positions 3884-3921]
A
[37 nt withheld, positions 3923-3959]
ATTTTGTTAAAATTCGCGTTAAATTTTTGTTAAATCAGCTCATTTTTTAACCAATAGGCCGAAATCGGCA
AAATCCCTTATAAATCAAAAGAATAGCCCGAGATAGGGT
[37 nt withheld, positions 4069-4105]
AAAGAACGTGGACTCCAACGTCAAAGG
[141 nt withheld, positions 4133-4273]
G
[125 nt withheld, positions 4275-4399]
AAAGGATCTAGGTGAAGATCCTTTTTGATAATCTCATGACCAAAATCCCTTAACGTGAGTTTTCGTTCCA
CTGAGCGTCAGACCCCGTAGAAAAGATCAAAGGATCTTCTTGAGATCCTTTTTTTCTGCGCGTAATCTGC
TGCTTGCAAACAAAAAAACCACCGCTACCAGCGGTGGTTTGTTTGCCGGATCAAGAGCTACCAACTCTTT
TTCCGAAGGTAACTGGCTTCAGCAGAGCGCAGATACCAAATACTGTCCTTCTAGTGTAGCCGTAGTTAGG
CCACCACTTCAAGAACTCTGTAGCACCGCCTACATACCTCGCTCTGCTAATCCTGTTACCAGTGGCTGCT
GCCAGTGGCGATAAGTCGTGTCTTACCGGGTTGGACTCAAGACGATAGTTACCGGATAAGGCGCAGCGGT
CGGGCTGAACGGGGGGTTCGTGCACACAGCCCAGCTTGGAGCGAACGACCTACACCGAACTGAGATACCT
ACAGCGTGAGCTATGAGAAAGCGCCACGCTTCCCGAAGGGAGAAAGGCGGACAGGTATCCGGTAAGCGGC
AGGGTCGGAACAGGAGAGCGCACGAGGGAGCTTCCAGGGGGAAACGCCTGGTATCTTTATAGTCCTGTCG
GGTTTCGCCACCTCTGACTTGAGCGTCGATTTTTGTGATGCTCGTCAGGGGGGCGGAGCCTATGGAAAAA
CGCCAGCAACGCGGCCTTTTTACGGTTCCTGGCCTTTTGCTGGCCTTTTGCTCACATGTTCTTTCCTGCG
TTATCCCCTGATTCTGTGGATAACCGTATTACCGCCTTTGAGTGAGCTGATACCGCTCGCCGCAGCCGAA
CGACCGAGCGCAGCGAGTCAGTGAGCGAGGAAGCGGAAGAGCGCCTGATGCGGTATTTTCTCCTTACGCA
TCTGTGCGGTATTTCACACCGCATGTGGTGCACTCTCAGTACACCGCATGTGGTGCACTCTCAGTACAAT
CTGCTCTGATGCCGCATAGTTAAGCCAGTATACACTCCGCTATCGCTACGTGACTGGGTCATGGCTGCGC
CCCGACACCCGCCAACACCCGCTGACGCGCCCTGACGGGCTTGTCTGCTCCCGGCATCCGCTTACAGACA
AGCTGTGACCGTCTCCGGGAGCTGCATGTGTCAGAGGTTTTCACCGTCATCACCGAAACGCGCGAGGCAG
CTGCGGTAAAGCTCATCAGCGTGGTCGTGCAGCGATTCACAGATGTCTGCCTGTTCATCCGCGTCCAGCT
CGTTGAGTTTCTCCAGAAGCGTTAATGTCTGGCTTCTGATAAAGCGGGCCATGTTAAGGGCGGTTTTTTC
CTGTTTGGTCACTGATGCCTCCGTGTAAGGGGGATTTCTGTTCATGGGGGTAATGATACCGATGAAACGA
GAGAGGATGCTCACGATACGGGTTACTGATGATGAACATGCCCGGTTACTGGAACGTTGTGAGGGTAAAC
AACTGGCGGTATGGATGCGGCGGGACCAGAGAAAAATCACTCAGGGTCAATGCCAGCGCTTCGTTAATAC
AGATGTAGGTGTTCCACAGGGTAGCCAGCAGCATCCTGCGATGCAGATCCGGAACATAATGGTGCAGGGC
GCTGACTTCCGCGTTTCCAGACTTTACGAAACACGGAAACCGAAGACCATTCATGTTGTTGCTCAGGTCG
CAGACGTTTTGCAGCAGCAGTCGCTTCACGTTCGCTCGCGTATCGGTGATTCATTCTGCTAACCAGTAAG
GCAACCCCGCCAGCCTAGCCGGGTCCTCAACGACAGGAGCACGATCATGCGCACCCGTGGCCAGGACCCA
ACGCTGCCCGAAATTCCGACACCATCGAATGGTGCAAAACCTTTCGCGGTATGGCATGATAGCGCCCGGA
AGAGAGTCAATTCAGGGTGGTGAATGTGAAACCAGTAACGTTATACGATGTCGCAGAGTATGCCGGTGTC
TCTTATCAGACCGTTTCCCGCGTGGTGAACCAGGCCAGCCACGTTTCTGCGAAAACGCGGGAAAAAGTGG
AAGCGGCGATGGCGGAGCTGAATTACATTCCCAACCGCGTGGCACAACAACTGGCGGGCAAACAGTCGTT
GCTGATTGGCGTTGCCACCTCCAGTCTGGCCCTGCACGCGCCGTCGCAAATTGTCGCGGCGATTAAATCT
CGCGCCGATCAACTGGGTGCCAGCGTGGTGGTGTCGATGGTAGAACGAAGCGGCGTCGAAGCCTGTAAAG
CGGCGGTGCACAATCTTCTCGCGCAACGCGTCAGTGGGCTGATCATTAACTATCCGCTGGATGACCAGGA
TGCCATTGCTGTGGAAGCTGCCTGCACTAATGTTCCGGCGTTATTTCTTGATGTCTCTGACCAGACACCC
ATCAACAGTATTATTTTCTCCCATGAAGACGGTACGCGACTGGGCGTGGAGCATCTGGTCGCATTGGGTC
ACCAGCAAATCGCGCTGTTAGCGGGCCCATTAAGTTCTGTCTCGGCGCGTCTGCGTCTGGCTGGCTGGCA
TAAATATCTCACTCGCAATCAAATTCAGCCGATAGCGGAACGGGAAGGCGACTGGAGTGCCATGTCCGGT
TTTCAACAAACCATGCAAATGCTGAATGAGGGCATCGTTCCCACTGCGATGCTGGTTGCCAACGATCAGA
TGGCGCTGGGCGCAATGCGCGCCATTACCGAGTCCGGGCTGCGCGTTGGTGCGGATATCTCGGTAGTGGG
ATACGACGATACCGAAGACAGCTCATGTTATATCCCGCCGTTAACCACCATCAAACAGGATTTTCGCCTG
CTGGGGCAAACCAGCGTGGACCGCTTGCTGCAACTCTCTCAGGGCCAGGCGGTGAAGGGCAATCAGCTGT
TGCCCGTCTCACTGGTGAAAAGAAAAACCACCCTGGCGCCCAATACGCAAACCGCCTCTCCCCGCGCGTT
GGCCGATTCATTAATGCAGCTGGCACGACAGGTTTCCCGACTGGAAAGCGGGCAGTGAGCGCAACGCAAT
TAATGTAAGTTAGCTCACTCATTAGGCACAATTCTCATGTTTGACAGCTTATCATCGACTGCACGGTGCA
CCAATGCTTCTGGCGTCAGGCAGCCATCGGAAGCTGTGGTATGGCTGTGCAGGTCGTAAATCACTGCATA
AT
Features (pLannotate 1.2.2; 23 found; start..end, strand, type, name):
     89..117     +  promoter       tac promoter: strong E. coli promoter; hybrid between the trp and lac UV5 promoters
    125..141     +  protein_bind   lac operator: The lac repressor binds to the lac operator to inhibit transcription in E. coli. This inhibition can be relieved by adding lactose or isopropyl-β-D-thiogalactopyranoside (IPTG). lac repressor encoded by lacI
    211..1311    +  CDS            MBP: maltose binding protein from E. coli; malE (mutated); This version of the gene does not encode a signal sequence, so MBP will remain in the cytosol.
   1384..1404    +  CDS            TEV site: tobacco etch virus (TEV) protease recognition and cleavage site
   1408..2124    +  CDS            mEGFP: mEGFP is a basic (constitutively fluorescent) green fluorescent protein published in 2002, derived from Aequorea victoria. It has moderate acid sensitivity.
   2251..2271    +  CDS            TEV site: tobacco etch virus (TEV) protease recognition and cleavage site
   2272..2288    +  CDS            capTEV™ (fragment): composite tag for in vivo biotinylation, TEV protease cleavage, and 6xHis tagging
   2301..2455    +  CDS            lacZα (fragment): LacZα fragment of β-galactosidase; lacZ fragment
   2548..2663    +  ncRNA          5S rRNA: Accession: RF00001 - 5S ribosomal RNA
   2667..2753    +  terminator     rrnB T1 terminator: Escherichia coli rrnB; transcription terminator T1 from the E. coli rrnB gene
   2845..2872    +  terminator     rrnB T2 terminator: transcription terminator T2 from the E. coli rrnB gene
   2891..2982    +  promoter       AmpR promoter: bla
   2983..3843    +  CDS            AmpR: β-lactamase; bla; confers resistance to ampicillin, carbenicillin, and related antibiotics
   3885..4398    -  rep_origin     M13 ori (sequence partly withheld): M13 bacteriophage origin of replication; arrow indicates direction of (+) strand synthesis
   4509..5097    +  rep_origin     ori: high-copy-number ColE1/pMB1/pBR322/pUC origin of replication
   5283..5352    -  misc_feature   bom (fragment): basis of mobility region from pBR322
   5350..5448    -  misc_feature   bom (fragment): basis of mobility region from pBR322
   5550..5741    -  CDS            rop: Rop protein, which maintains plasmids at low copy number; rop
   5758..6138    +  CDS            YPB1_ECOLX: Protein predicted: Swiss-Prot protein existence level 4. From Escherichia coli.
   6237..6314    +  promoter       lacIq promoter: lacI (mutant); In the lacIq allele, a single base change in the promoter boosts expression of the lacI gene about 10-fold.
   6315..7397    +  CDS            lacI: lac repressor; lacI; The lac repressor binds to the lac operator to inhibit transcription in E. coli. This inhibition can be relieved by adding lactose or isopropyl-β-D-thiogalactopyranoside (IPTG).
   7410..7431    +  protein_bind   CAP binding site: CAP binding activates transcription in the presence of cAMP. E. coli catabolite activator protein
   7450..7467    +  promoter       tet promoter (fragment): E. coli promoter for tetracycline efflux protein gene
