[The description below was written by a language model from this plasmid's Addgene catalogue record and pLannotate feature annotations shown in this document.]
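Description:
pMTTH+mEGFP-LANA is a bacterial expression plasmid built on a modified pMal backbone (designated MTTH) for producing a fusion of monomeric EGFP to a LANA peptide in E. coli. It carries the β-lactamase gene for ampicillin selection and replicates from a ColE1/pMB1-type origin. The rop gene and bom region of pBR322 are also present, consistent with the low copy number recorded. An M13 phage origin lies between the resistance marker and the plasmid origin.

Expression is driven by the tac promoter, a strong trp/lac hybrid, followed by a lac operator. The plasmid supplies its own lac repressor from a lacIq promoter-driven lacI gene, so transcription stays repressed until induced with IPTG. The reading frame begins with a signal-sequence-less maltose binding protein, which remains cytosolic and serves as a solubility and affinity handle. A TEV protease site follows, then mEGFP. The 846 bp insert sits between retained NdeI and BamHI sites. The annotation software did not call the LANA portion as a separate feature; it presumably occupies the unannotated stretch just downstream of mEGFP. After it come a second TEV site and the backbone-encoded C-terminal His6 tag, partly picked up as a composite-tag fragment. This layout means TEV cleavage should remove both flanking tags and release mEGFP-LANA. A residual lacZα fragment and the rrnB T1 and T2 terminators close the transcription unit.

The record lists the insert species as human and does not describe the peptide's function. The associated publication concerns phase separation of chromatin, which suggests the purified fluorescent protein was used in such experiments, though its exact role is not stated.
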