Addgene plasmid #157801: pMTTH+mEGFP-LANA
Purpose: Expression of mEGFP and LANA peptide fusion protein
Depositing lab: Michael Rosen. Depositing organization: University of Texas Southwestern Medical Center. Publication: Organization of Chromatin by Intrinsic and Regulated Phase Separation. Gibson BA, Doolittle LK, Schneider MWG, Jensen LE, Gamarra N, Henry L, Gerlich DW, Redding S, Rosen MK. Cell. 2019 Oct 3;179(2):470-484.e21. doi: 10.1016/j.cell.2019.08.037. Epub 2019 Sep 19. PubMed 31543265.
Backbone
  Vector backbone: modified pMal (MTTH)
  Vector type: Bacterial Expression
Growth in bacteria
  Bacterial resistance: Ampicillin, 100 μg/mL
  Growth temperature: 37°C
  Growth strain: DH5alpha
  Copy number: Low Copy
Gene/Insert
  Gene/Insert name: mEGFP-LANA
  Species: H. sapiens (human)
  Insert size (bp): 846
  Promoter: pTAC
  Tag / fusion protein: MBP (N terminal on insert); His6 (C terminal on backbone)
  Cloning method: Restriction Enzyme; 5′ cloning site NdeI (not destroyed); 3′ cloning site BamHI (not destroyed)
  Sequencing primers: 5′ GGTCGTCAGACTGTCGATGAAGCC; 3′ TGTCCTACTCAGGAGAGCGTTCAC
Terms and licenses: Academic/Nonprofit Terms; Industry Terms: Not Available to Industry
How to cite: pMTTH+mEGFP-LANA was a gift from Michael Rosen (Addgene plasmid # 157801 ; http://n2t.net/addgene:157801 ; RRID:Addgene_157801)
