>Addgene plasmid #157801 | pMTTH+mEGFP-LANA | depositor partial sequence | sequence record 304617 | insert sequence including restrictions sites
CATATGGTGAGCAAGGGCGAGGAGCTGTTCACCGGGGTGGTGCCTATCCTGGTCGAGCTGGACGGCGACG
TAAACGGCCACAAGTTCAGCGTGTCCGGCGAGGGCGAGGGCGATGCCACCTACGGCAAGCTGACCCTGAA
GTTCATCTGCACCACCGGCAAGCTGCCAGTGCCGTGGCCTACCCTCGTGACCACCCTGACCTACGGCGTG
CAGTGCTTCAGCCGCTACCCAGACCACATGAAGCAGCACGACTTCTTCAAGTCCGCCATGCCGGAAGGCT
ACGTCCAGGAGCGCACCATCTTCTTCAAGGACGACGGCAACTACAAGACCCGCGCCGAGGTGAAGTTCGA
GGGCGACACCCTGGTGAACCGCATCGAGCTGAAGGGCATCGACTTCAAGGAGGACGGCAACATCCTGGGG
CACAAGCTGGAGTACAACTACAACAGCCACAACGTCTATATCATGGCCGACAAGCAGAAGAACGGCATCA
AGGTGAACTTCAAGATCCGCCACAACATCGAGGACGGCAGCGTGCAGCTCGCCGACCACTACCAGCAGAA
CACCCCTATCGGCGACGGCCCAGTGCTGCTGCCGGACAACCACTACCTGAGCACCCAGTCCAAACTGAGC
AAAGACCCTAACGAGAAGCGCGATCACATGGTCCTGCTGGAGTTCGTGACCGCCGCCGGGATCACTCTCG
GCATGGACGAGCTGTACAAGGGAGGCAGTGGGACGGGAGGTAGTGGCACTGGAGGTTCTGGGACTATGGC
GCCTCCTGGCATGCGTTTGCGTTCCGGCCGTAGTACCGGGGCGCCACTTACGCGTGGATCTGGCTCGAGC
GGATCC
